Addgene plasmid #35354: pBbB5k-GFP
Depositing lab: Jay Keasling. Depositing organization: University of California, Berkeley. Publication: BglBrick vectors and datasheets: A synthetic biology platform for gene expression. Lee TS, Krupa RA, Zhang F, Hajimorad M, Holtz WJ, Prasad N, Lee SK, Keasling JD. J Biol Eng. 2011 Sep 20;5:12. 10.1186/1754-1611-5-12 PubMed 21933410.
Backbone
  Vector backbone: pBb
  Backbone size w/o insert (bp): 4132
  Vector type: Bacterial Expression, Synthetic Biology
Growth in bacteria
  Bacterial resistance: Kanamycin, 50 μg/mL
  Growth temperature: 37°C
  Growth strain: DH5alpha
  Copy number: Low Copy
Gene/Insert
  Gene/Insert name: GFP (alt name: JBEI Part ID: JPUB_000120)
  Species: Synthetic
  Insert size (bp): 717
  Promoter: lacUV5
  Cloning method: Restriction Enzyme
  Sequencing primers: 5′ GFP-R; 3′ GFP-F
Terms and licenses: Academic/Nonprofit Terms; Industry Terms: Not Available to Industry
Depositor comments: JBEI Part ID: JPUB_000120; Origin: BBR1
How to cite: pBbB5k-GFP was a gift from Jay Keasling (Addgene plasmid # 35354 ; http://n2t.net/addgene:35354 ; RRID:Addgene_35354)
