[The description below was written by a language model from this plasmid's Addgene catalogue record and pLannotate feature annotations shown in this document.]
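Description:
pBbB5k-GFP is a bacterial expression plasmid from the BglBrick (pBb) synthetic-biology vector series, a modular platform in which replication origin, promoter system and resistance marker are combined in a standardised format. This version (4,849 bp in the depositor's full sequence) uses the BBR1 origin. The feature table shows the pBBR1 oriV together with the pBBR1 Rep protein that it requires. This replicon derives from a broad-host-range Bordetella bronchiseptica plasmid, and the record lists it as low copy. Selection is by kanamycin through the neo (nptII) aminoglycoside phosphotransferase gene, which is followed by a lambda t0 terminator. The short tnpA and TcR fragments annotated nearby are probably non-functional remnants of the sources from which the parts were taken, not working genes.

The payload is a 717 bp synthetic GFP coding sequence, matched by the annotation software to an Aequorea victoria-derived variant. It is placed downstream of the lacUV5 promoter and a lac operator. A divergently oriented lacI gene with its own promoter supplies the lac repressor from the plasmid itself, so GFP transcription is held off until it is relieved by IPTG or lactose, independent of the host's repressor level. Transcription of the reporter ends at tandem rrnB T1 and T7Te terminators, which insulate the cassette from the replication and resistance modules.

In the BglBrick collection, GFP-bearing vectors of this kind act as reference constructs for characterising the expression behaviour of a given origin–promoter–marker combination. The reporter can also be replaced by restriction cloning with a gene of interest for IPTG-inducible expression.
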