Features (pLannotate 1.2.2; 14 found; start..end, strand, type, name):
     15..36      -  protein_bind   CAP binding site: CAP binding activates transcription in the presence of cAMP. E. coli catabolite activator protein
     49..1131    -  CDS            lacI: lac repressor; lacI; The lac repressor binds to the lac operator to inhibit transcription in E. coli. This inhibition can be relieved by adding lactose or isopropyl-β-D-thiogalactopyranoside (IPTG).
   1132..1209    -  promoter       lacI promoter: lacI
   1217..1496    -  CDS            TcR (fragment): tetracycline efflux protein; tet; confers resistance to tetracycline
   1520..1550    +  promoter       lac UV5 promoter: E. coli lac promoter with an "up" mutation
   1558..1574    +  protein_bind   lac operator: The lac repressor binds to the lac operator to inhibit transcription in E. coli. This inhibition can be relieved by adding lactose or isopropyl-β-D-thiogalactopyranoside (IPTG). lac repressor encoded by lacI
   1615..2328    +  CDS            &alpha;GFP: &alpha;GFP is a basic (constitutively fluorescent) long stokes shift fluorescent protein published in 1996, derived from Aequorea victoria.
   2364..2435    +  terminator     rrnB T1 terminator: transcription terminator T1 from the E. coli rrnB gene
   2451..2478    +  terminator     T7Te terminator: phage T7 early transcription terminator
   2545..3207    -  CDS            pBBR1 Rep: replication protein for the broad-host-range plasmid pBBR1 from Bordetella bronchiseptica
   3208..3781    -  rep_origin     pBBR1 oriV (fragment): replication origin of the broad-host-range plasmid pBBR1 from Bordetella bronchiseptica; requires the pBBR1 Rep protein for replication
   3794..3888    -  terminator     lambda t0 terminator: transcription terminator from phage lambda
   3922..4713    -  CDS            neo: KKA2_KLEPN - Also known as kan, nptII. Experimental evidence at protein level: Swiss-Prot protein existence level 1. Resistance to kanamycin, neomycin, paromomycin, ribostamycin, butirosin and gentamicin B. From Klebsiella pneumoniae.
   4745..4849    -  CDS            tnpA (fragment): TN5P_ECOLX - Also known as tnp. Experimental evidence at protein level: Swiss-Prot protein existence level 1. Mediates transposition of transposon Tn5 by a 'cut and paste' mechanism. First, the monomeric transposase binds the 19 bp inverted DNA repeats flanking the transposon. Then, dimerization of the DNA- bound transposase creates a synaptic DNA complex. After nicking of the first DNA strand, excision of the transposon proceeds through a series of intermediates. The transposase then mediates the insertion of the transposon at a new site by strand transfer. The activity of the wild- type tran
>Addgene plasmid #35354 | pBbB5k-GFP | depositor full sequence | sequence record 43021 | pBbB5k-GFP sequence 4849 bps
GACGTCGGTGCCTAATGAGTGAGCTAACTTACATTAATTGCGTTGCGCTCACTGCCCGCTTTCCAGTCGG
GAAACCTGTCGTGCCAGCTGCATTAATGAATCGGCCAACGCGCGGGGAGAGGCGGTTTGCGTATTGGGCG
CCAGGGTGGTTTTTCTTTTCACCAGTGAGACGGGCAACAGCTGATTGCCCTTCACCGCCTGGCCCTGAGA
GAGTTGCAGCAAGCGGTCCACGCTGGTTTGCCCCAGCAGGCGAAAATCCTGTTTGATGGTGGTTAACGGC
GGGATATAACATGAGCTGTCTTCGGTATCGTCGTATCCCACTACCGAGATGTCCGCACCAACGCGCAGCC
CGGACTCGGTAATGGCGCGCATTGCGCCCAGCGCCATCTGATCGTTGGCAACCAGCATCGCAGTGGGAAC
GATGCCCTCATTCAGCATTTGCATGGTTTGTTGAAAACCGGACATGGCACTCCAGTCGCCTTCCCGTTCC
GCTATCGGCTGAATTTGATTGCGAGTGAGATATTTATGCCAGCCAGCCAGACGCAGACGCGCCGAGACAG
AACTTAATGGGCCCGCTAACAGCGCGATTTGCTGGTGACCCAATGCGACCAGATGCTCCACGCCCAGTCG
CGTACCGTCTTCATGGGAGAAAATAATACTGTTGATGGGTGTCTGGTCAGAGACATCAAGAAATAACGCC
GGAACATTAGTGCAGGCAGCTTCCACAGCAATGGCATCCTGGTCATCCAGCGGATAGTTAATGATCAGCC
CACTGACGCGTTGCGCGAGAAGATTGTGCACCGCCGCTTTACAGGCTTCGACGCCGCTTCGTTCTACCAT
CGACACCACCACGCTGGCACCCAGTTGATCGGCGCGAGATTTAATCGCCGCGACAATTTGCGACGGCGCG
TGCAGGGCCAGACTGGAGGTGGCAACGCCAATCAGCAACGACTGTTTGCCCGCCAGTTGTTGTGCCACGC
GGTTGGGAATGTAATTCAGCTCCGCCATCGCCGCTTCCACTTTTTCCCGCGTTTTCGCAGAAACGTGGCT
GGCCTGGTTCACCACGCGGGAAACGGTCTGATAAGAGACACCGGCATACTCTGCGACATCGTATAACGTT
ACTGGTTTCACATTCACCACCCTGAATTGACTCTCTTCCGGGCGCTATCATGCCATACCGCGAAAGGTTT
TGCGCCATTCGATGGTGTCCGGGATCTCGACGCTCTCCCTTATGCGACTCCTGCATTAGGAAGCAGCCCA
GTAGTAGGTTGAGGCCGTTGAGCACCGCCGCCGCAAGGAATGGTGCATGCAAGGAGATGGCGCCCAACAG
TCCCCCGGCCACGGGGCCTGCCACCATACCCACGCCGAAACAAGCGCTCATGAGCCCGAAGTGGCGAGCC
CGATCTTCCCCATCGGTGATGTCGGCGATATAGGCGCCAGCAACCGCACCTGTGGCGCCGGTGATGCCGG
CCACGATGCGTCCGGCGTAGAGGATCGAGATCGTTTAGGCACCCCAGGCTTTACACTTTATGCTTCCGGC
TCGTATAATGTGTGGAATTGTGAGCGGATAACAATTTCAGAATTCAAAAGATCTTTTAAGAAGGAGATAT
ACATATGAGTAAAGGAGAAGAACTTTTCACTGGAGTTGTCCCAATTCTTGTTGAATTAGATGGTGATGTT
AATGGGCACAAATTTTCTGTCAGTGGAGAGGGTGAAGGTGATGCAACATACGGAAAACTTACCCTTAAAT
TTATTTGCACTACTGGAAAACTACCTGTTCCGTGGCCAACACTTGTCACTACTTTCTCTTATGGTGTTCA
ATGCTTTTCCCGTTATCCGGATCACATGAAACGGCATGACTTTTTCAAGAGTGCCATGCCCGAAGGTTAT
GTACAGGAACGCACTATATCTTTCAAAGATGACGGGAACTACAAGACGCGTGCTGAAGTCAAGTTTGAAG
GTGATACCCTTGTTAATCGTATCGAGTTAAAAGGTATTGATTTTAAAGAAGATGGAAACATTCTCGGACA
CAAACTGGAGTACAACTATAACTCACACAATGTATACATCACGGCAGACAAACAAAAGAATGGAATCAAA
GCTAACTTCAAAATTCGCCACAACATTGAAGATGGCTCCGTTCAACTAGCAGACCATTATCAACAAAATA
CTCCAATTGGCGATGGCCCTGTCCTTTTACCAGACAACCATTACCTGTCCACACAATCTGCCCTTTCGAA
AGATCCCAACGAAAAGCGTGACCACATGGTCCTTCTTGAGTTTGTAACTGCTGCTGGGATTACACATGGC
ATGGATGAGCTCTACAAATAAGGATCCAAACTCGAGTAAGGATCTCCAGGCATCAAATAAAACGAAAGGC
TCAGTCGAAAGACTGGGCCTTTCGTTTTATCTGTTGTTTGTCGGTGAACGCTCTCTACTAGAGTCACACT
GGCTCACCTTCGGGTGGGCCTTTCTGCGTTTATACCTAGGCTACAGCCGATAGTCTGGAACAGCGCACTT
ACGGGTTGCTGCGCAACCCAAGTGCTACCGGCGCGGCAGCGTGACCCGTGTCGGCGGCTCCAACGGCTCG
CCATCGTCCAGAAAACACGGCTCATCGGGCATCGGCAGGCGCTGCTGCCCGCGCCGTTCCCATTCCTCCG
TTTCGGTCAAGGCTGGCAGGTCTGGTTCCATGCCCGGAATGCCGGGCTGGCTGGGCGGCTCCTCGCCGGG
GCCGGTCGGTAGTTGCTGCTCGCCCGGATACAGGGTCGGGATGCGGCGCAGGTCGCCATGCCCCAACAGC
GATTCGTCCTGGTCGTCGTGATCAACCACCACGGCGGCACTGAACACCGACAGGCGCAACTGGTCGCGGG
GCTGGCCCCACGCCACGCGGTCATTGACCACGTAGGCCAACACGGTGCCGGGGCCGTTGAGCTTCACGAC
GGAGATCCAGCGCTCGGCCACCAAGTCCTTGACTGCGTATTGGACCGTCCGCAAAGAACGTCCGATGAGC
TTGGAAAGTGTCTTCTGGCTGACCACCACGGCGTTCTGGTGGCCCATCTGCGCCACGAGGTGATGCAGCA
GCATTGCCGCCGTGGGTTTCCTCGCAATAAGCCCGGCCCACGCCTCATGCGCTTTGCGTTCCGTTTGCAC
CCAGTGACCGGGCTTGTTCTTGGCTTGAATGCCGATTTCTCTGGACTGCGTGGCCATGCTTATCTCCATG
CGGTAGGGGTGCCGCACGGTTGCGGCACCATGCGCAATCAGCTGCAACTTTTCGGCAGCGCGACAACAAT
TATGCGTTGCGTAAAAGTGGCAGTCAATTACAGATTTTCTTTAACCTACGCAATGAGCTATTGCGGGGGG
TGCCGCAATGAGCTGTTGCGTACCCCCCTTTTTTAAGTTGTTGATTTTTAAGTCTTTCGCATTTCGCCCT
ATATCTAGTTCTTTGGTGCCCAAAGAAGGGCACCCCTGCGGGGTTCCCCCACGCCTTCGGCGCGGCTCCC
CCTCCGGCAAAAAGTGGCCCCTCCGGGGCTTGTTGATCGACTGCGCGGCCTTCGGCCTTGCCCAAGGTGG
CGCTGCCCCCTTGGAACCCCCGCACTCGCCGCCGTGAGGCTCGGGGGGCAGGCGGGCGGGCTTCGCCCTT
CGACTGCCCCCACTCGCATAGGCTTGGGTCGTTCCAGGCGCGTCAAGGCCAAGCCGCTGCGCGGTCGCTG
CGCGAGCCTTGACCCGCCTTCCACTTGGTGTCCAACCGGCAAGCGAAGCGCGCAGGCCGCAGGCCGGAGG
CACTAGTGCTTGGATTCTCACCAATAAAAAACGCCCGGCGGCAACCGAGCGTTCTGAACAAATCCAGATG
GAGTTCTGAGGTCATTACTGGATCTATCAACAGGAGTCCAAGCGAGCTCTCGAACCCCAGAGTCCCGCTC
AGAAGAACTCGTCAAGAAGGCGATAGAAGGCGATGCGCTGCGAATCGGGAGCGGCGATACCGTAAAGCAC
GAGGAAGCGGTCAGCCCATTCGCCGCCAAGCTCTTCAGCAATATCACGGGTAGCCAACGCTATGTCCTGA
TAGCGGTCCGCCACACCCAGCCGGCCACAGTCGATGAATCCAGAAAAGCGGCCATTTTCCACCATGATAT
TCGGCAAGCAGGCATCGCCATGGGTCACGACGAGATCCTCGCCGTCGGGCATGCGCGCCTTGAGCCTGGC
GAACAGTTCGGCTGGCGCGAGCCCCTGATGCTCTTCGTCCAGATCATCCTGATCGACAAGACCGGCTTCC
ATCCGAGTACGTGCTCGCTCGATGCGATGTTTCGCTTGGTGGTCGAATGGGCAGGTAGCCGGATCAAGCG
TATGCAGCCGCCGCATTGCATCAGCCATGATGGATACTTTCTCGGCAGGAGCAAGGTGAGATGACAGGAG
ATCCTGCCCCGGCACTTCGCCCAATAGCAGCCAGTCCCTTCCCGCTTCAGTGACAACGTCGAGCACAGCT
GCGCAAGGAACGCCCGTCGTGGCCAGCCACGATAGCCGCGCTGCCTCGTCCTGCAGTTCATTCAGGGCAC
CGGACAGGTCGGTCTTGACAAAAAGAACCGGGCGCCCCTGCGCTGACAGCCGGAACACGGCGGCATCAGA
GCAGCCGATTGTCTGTTGTGCCCAGTCATAGCCGAATAGCCTCTCCACCCAAGCGGCCGGAGAACCTGCG
TGCAATCCATCTTGTTCAATCATGCGAAACGATCCTCATCCTGTCTCTTGATCAGATCATGATCCCCTGC
GCCATCAGATCCTTGGCGGCAAGAAAGCCATCCAGTTTACTTTGCAGGGCTTCCCAACCTTACCAGAGGG
CGCCCCAGCTGGCAATTCC
