>Addgene plasmid #35354 | pBbB5k-GFP | addgene partial sequence | sequence record 43709 | GFP-F 5'-GGTCCTTCTTGAGTTTGTAAC-3'
GCTCTACAAATAAGGATCCAAACTCGAGTAAGGATCTCCAGGCATCAAATAAAACGAAAGGCTCAGTCGA
AAGACTGGGCCTTTCGTTTTATCTGTTGTTTGTCGGTGAACGCTCTCTACTAGAGTCACACTGGCTCACC
TTCGGGTGGGCCTTTCTGCGTTTATACCTAGGCTACAGCCGATAGTCTGGAACAGCGCACTTACGGGTTG
CTGCGCAACCCAAGTGCTACCGGCGCGGCAGCGTGACCCGTGTCGGCGGCTCCAACGGCTCGCCATCGTC
CAGAAAACACGGCTCATCGGGCATCGGCAGGCGCTGCTGCCCGCGCCGTTCCCATTCCTCCGTTTCGGTC
AAGGCTGGCAGGTCTGGTTCCATGCCCGGAATGCCGGGCTGGCTGGGCGGCTCCTCGCCGGGGCCGGTCG
GTAGTTGCTGCTCGCCCGGATACAGGGTCGGGATGCGGCGCAGGTCGCCATGCCCCAACAGCGATTCGTC
CTGGTCGTCGTGATCAACCACCACGGCGGCACTGAACACCGACAGGCGCAACTGGTCGCGGGGCTGGCCC
CACGCCACGCGGTCATTGACCACGTAGGCCAACACGGTGCCGGGGCCGTTGAGCTTCACGACGGAGATCC
AGCGCTCGGCCACCAAGTCCTTGACTGCGTATTGGACCGTCCGCAAAGAACGTCCGATGAGCTTGGAAAG
TGTCTTCTGGCTGACCACCACGGCGTTCTGGTGGCCCATCTGCGCCACGAGGTGATGCAGCAGCATTGCC
GCCGTGGGTTTCCTCGCAATAAGCCCGGCCCACGCCTCATGCGCTTTGCGTTCCGTTTGCACCCAGTGAC
