>Addgene plasmid #35354 | pBbB5k-GFP | addgene partial sequence | sequence record 43710 | GFP-R 5'-CCATCTAATTCAACAAGAATTGGGACAAC-3'
ATGTATATCTCCTTCTTAAAAGATCTTTTGAATTCTGAAATTGTTATCCGCTCACAATTCCACACATTAT
ACGAGCCGGAAGCATAAAGTGTAAAGCCTGGGGTGCCTAAACGATCTCGATCCTCTACGCCGGACGCATC
GTGGCCGGCATCACCGGCGCCACAGGTGCGGTTGCTGGCGCCTATATCGCCGACATCACCGATGGGGAAG
ATCGGGCTCGCCACTTCGGGCTCATGAGCGCTTGTTTCGGCGTGGGTATGGTGGCAGGCCCCGTGGCCGG
GGGACTGTTGGGCGCCATCTCCTTGCATGCACCATTCCTTGCGGCGGCGGTGCTCAACGGCCTCAACCTA
CTACTGGGCTGCTTCCTAATGCAGGAGTCGCATAAGGGAGAGCGTCGAGATCCCGGACACCATCGAATGG
CGCAAAACCTTTCGCGGTATGGCATGATAGCGCCCGGAAGAGAGTCAATTCAGGGTGGTGAATGTGAAAC
CAGTAACGTTATACGATGTCGCAGAGTATGCCGGTGTCTCTTATCAGACCGTTTCCCGCGTGGTGAACCA
GGCCAGCCACGTTTCTGCGAAAACGCGGGAAAAAGTGGAAGCGGCGATGGCGGAGCTGAATTACATTCCC
AACCGCGTGGCACAACAACTGGCGGGCAAACAGTCGTTGCTGATTGGCGTTGCCACCTCCAGTCTGGCCC
TGCACGCGCCGTCGCAAATTGTCGCGGCGATTAAATCTCGCGCCGATCAACTGGGTGCCAGCGTGGTGGT
GTCGATGGTAGAACGAAGCGGCGTCGAAGCCTGTAAAGCGGCGGTGCACAATCTTCT
